>Addgene plasmid #233052 | pAAV CMV-SEP-GluR2(Q)-pA | addgene full sequence | sequence record 476060 | Addgene NGS Result
ATTGTCGATATGGGGTGTCAGTCTGAACTCCGAAGTGGAAAACTGAACCATCCCTACCCGAAATGCACTG
TATTCTTGATCAGCGCCCCTTGGAAATAGCCCCCCTATCTGTATGCTGTTGCTAGCTTTGTATAGTTCAT
CCATGCCATGTGTAATCCCAGCAGCTGTTACAAACTCAAGAAGGACCATGTGGTCTCTCTTTTCGTTGGG
ATCTTTCGAAAGAGTAGAAGTTGTAAACAGGTAATGGTTGTCTGGTAAAAGGACGGGCCCATCGCCAATT
GGAGTATTTTGTTGATAATGGTCTGCTAGTTGAACGCCTCCATCTTCAATGTTGTGTCTAATTTTGAAGT
TAGCTTTGATTCCATTCTTTTGTTTGTCTGCCATGATGTACACCTGGTGATCGTTATAGTTGTATTCCAA
TTTGTGTCCAAGAATGTTTCCATCTTCTTTAAAATCAATACCTTTTAACTCGATTCTATTAACAAGGGTA
TCACCTTCAAACTTGACTTCAGCACGTGTCTTGTAGTTCCCGTCATCTTTGAAAAATATAGTTCTTTCCT
GTACATAACCTTCGGGCATGGCACTCTTGAAAAAGTCATGCCGTTTCATATGATCTGGGTATCTTGAAAA
GCATTGAACACCATAAGTTAAAGTAGTGACAAGTGTTGGCCAAGGAACAGGTAGTTTTCCAGTAGTGCAA
ATAAATTTAAGGGTAAGTTTTCCGTATGTTGCATCACCTTCACCCTCTCCACTGACAGAAAATTTGTGCC
CATTAACATCACCATCTAATTCAACAAGAATTGGGACAACTCCAGTGAAAAGTTCTTCTCCTTTACTCCT
AGGAGAAGAGACACCAAAAATCAGTCCCCATAAAACAGGAGAAAGGAGGACAGAAATATGCATAATCTTT
TGCATGGTGGCGGCAACTGGGAGTGGACACCTGTGGAGAGAAAGGCAAAGTGGATGTCAGTAAGACCAAT
AGGTGCCTATCAGAAACGCAAGAGTCTTCTCTGTCTCGACAAGCCCAGTTTCTATTGGTCTCCTTAAACC
TGTCTTGTAACCTTCGGTGTCTTCTATGGAGGTCAAAACAGCGTGGATGGCGTCTCCAGGCGATCTGACG
GTTCACTAAACGAGCTCTGCTTATATAGACCTCCCACCGTACACGCCTACCGCCCATTTGCGTCAATGGG
GCGGAGTTGTTACGACATTTTGGAAAGTCCCGTTGATTTTGGTGCCAAAACAAACTCCCATTGACGTCAA
TGGGGTGGAGACTTGGAAATCCCCGTGAGTCAAACCGCTATCCACGCCCATTGATGTACTGCCAAAACCG
CATCACCATGGTAATAGCGATGACTAATACGTAGATGTACTGCCAAGTAGGAAAGTCCCATAAGGTCATG
TACTGGGCATAATGCCAGGCGGGCCATTTACCGTCATTGACGTCAATAGGGGGCGTACTTGGCATATGAT
ACACTTGATGTACTGCCAAGTGGGCAGTTTACCGTAAATACTCCACCCATTGACGTCAATGGAAAGTCCC
TATTGGCGTTACTATGGGAACATACGTCATTATTGACGTCAATGGGCGGGGGTCGTTGGGCGGTCAGCCA
GGCGGGCCATTTACCGTAAGTTATGTAACGCGGAACTCCACGCGTGCGGCCGCAGGAACCCCTAGTGATG
GAGTTGGCCACTCCCTCTCTGCGCGCTCGCTCGCTCACTGAGGCCGGGCGACCAAAGGTCGCCCGACGCC
CGGGCGGCCTCAGTGAGCGAGCGAGCGCGCAGCTGCCTGCAGGACATGTGAGCAAAAGGCCAGCAAAAGG
CCAGGAACCGTAAAAAGGCCGCGTTGCTGGCGTTTTTCCATAGGCTCCGCCCCCCTGACGAGCATCACAA
AAATCGACGCTCAAGTCAGAGGTGGCGAAACCCGACAGGACTATAAAGATACCAGGCGTTTCCCCCTGGA
AGCTCCCTCGTGCGCTCTCCTGTTCCGACCCTGCCGCTTACCGGATACCTGTCCGCCTTTCTCCCTTCGG
GAAGCGTGGCGCTTTCTCATAGCTCACGCTGTAGGTATCTCAGTTCGGTGTAGGTCGTTCGCTCCAAGCT
GGGCTGTGTGCACGAACCCCCCGTTCAGCCCGACCGCTGCGCCTTATCCGGTAACTATCGTCTTGAGTCC
AACCCGGTAAGACACGACTTATCGCCACTGGCAGCAGCCACTGGTAACAGGATTAGCAGAGCGAGGTATG
TAGGCGGTGCTACAGAGTTCTTGAAGTGGTGGCCTAACTACGGCTACACTAGAAGAACAGTATTTGGTAT
CTGCGCTCTGCTGAAGCCAGTTACCTTCGGAAAAAGAGTTGGTAGCTCTTGATCCGGCAAACAAACCACC
GCTGGTAGCGGTGGTTTTTTTGTTTGCAAGCAGCAGATTACGCGCAGAAAAAAAGGATCTCAAGAAGATC
CTTTGATCTTTTCTACGGGGTCTGACGCTCAGTGGAACGAAAACTCACGTTAAGGGATTTTGGTCATGAG
ATTATCAAAAAGGATCTTCACCTAGATCCTTTTAAATTAAAAATGAAGTTTTAAATCAATCTAAAGTATA
TATGAGTAAACTTGGTCTGACAGTTACCAATGCTTAATCAGTGAGGCACCTATCTCAGCGATCTGTCTAT
TTCGTTCATCCATAGTTGCCTGACTCCCCGTCGTGTAGATAACTACGATACGGGAGGGCTTACCATCTGG
CCCCAGTGCTGCAATGATACCGCGAGACCCACGCTCACCGGCTCCAGATTTATCAGCAATAAACCAGCCA
GCCGGAAGGGCCGAGCGCAGAAGTGGTCCTGCAACTTTATCCGCCTCCATCCAGTCTATTAATTGTTGCC
GGGAAGCTAGAGTAAGTAGTTCGCCAGTTAATAGTTTGCGCAACGTTGTTGCCATTGCTACAGGCATCGT
GGTGTCACGCTCGTCGTTTGGTATGGCTTCATTCAGCTCCGGTTCCCAACGATCAAGGCGAGTTACATGA
TCCCCCATGTTGTGCAAAAAAGCGGTTAGCTCCTTCGGTCCTCCGATCGTTGTCAGAAGTAAGTTGGCCG
CAGTGTTATCACTCATGGTTATGGCAGCACTGCATAATTCTCTTACTGTCATGCCATCCGTAAGATGCTT
TTCTGTGACTGGTGAGTACTCAACCAAGTCATTCTGAGAATAGTGTATGCGGCGACCGAGTTGCTCTTGC
CCGGCGTCAATACGGGATAATACCGCGCCACATAGCAGAACTTTAAAAGTGCTCATCATTGGAAAACGTT
CTTCGGGGCGAAAACTCTCAAGGATCTTACCGCTGTTGAGATCCAGTTCGATGTAACCCACTCGTGCACC
CAACTGATCTTCAGCATCTTTTACTTTCACCAGCGTTTCTGGGTGAGCAAAAACAGGAAGGCAAAATGCC
GCAAAAAAGGGAATAAGGGCGACACGGAAATGTTGAATACTCATACTCTTCCTTTTTCAATATTATTGAA
GCATTTATCAGGGTTATTGTCTCATGAGCGGATACATATTTGAATGTATTTAGAAAAATAAACAAATAGG
GGTTCCGCGCACATTTCCCCGAAAAGTGCCACCTGACGTCTAAGAAACCATTATTATCATGACATTAACC
TATAAAAATAGGCGTATCACGAGGCCCTTTCGTCTCGCGCGTTTCGGTGATGACGGTGAAAACCTCTGAC
ACATGCAGCTCCCGGAGACGGTCACAGCTTGTCTGTAAGCGGATGCCGGGAGCAGACAAGCCCGTCAGGG
CGCGTCAGCGGGTGTTGGCGGGTGTCGGGGCTGGCTTAACTATGCGGCATCAGAGCAGATTGTACTGAGA
GTGCACCATAAAATTGTAAACGTTAATATTTTGTTAAAATTCGCGTTAAATTTTTGTTAAATCAGCTCAT
TTTTTAACCAATAGACCGAAATCGGCAAAATCCCTTATAAATCAAAAGAATAGCCCGAGATAGAGT
[37 nt withheld, positions 3987-4023]
AAAGAACGTGGACTCCAACGTCAAAGG
[141 nt withheld, positions 4051-4191]
G
[46 nt withheld, positions 4193-4238]
A
[95 nt withheld, positions 4240-4334]
TATGCGGTGTGAAATACCGCACAGATGCGTAAGGAGAAAATACCGCATCAGGCGCCCCTGCAGGCAGCTG
CGCGCTCGCTCGCTCACTGAGGCCGCCCGGGCAAAGCCCGGGCGTCGGGCGACCTTTGGTCGCCCGGCCT
CAGTGAGCGAGCGAGCGCGCAGAGAGGGAGTGGCCAACTCCATCACTAGGGGTTCCTGCGGCCGCTCGGT
CCAGTGAAAAAAATGCTTTATTTGTGAAATTTGTGATGCTATTGCTTTATTTGTAACCATTATAAGCTGC
AATAAACTCGAGACTAGTGGATCCGCATGCACTGCTTTGGGAAATTCTGGAGTCATAACACGTCCATTTT
CTCCAGTACTTCCTGTAATTGACAGCCTTGCCTTGCTCCTCATGACATCACTCAAGGTCATCCCCTAAAT
TTTAACACTCTCGATGCCATATACGTTGTAACCTTCCTTATAAGTTGCAAAATTCTGGGAATTCTGCGAG
GAAGATGGGTTAATATTCTGTGGATTCTTTGCCACCTTCATTCGTTTCGCCTCGGCCCTTGACTTGTAAC
AGAACTCAATCAAAGCCACCAGCATTGCCAAACCAAGGCCCCCGACAAGGATGTAGAATACTCCAGCAAC
GTTGCTCAGACTGAGGGCACTGGTCTTTTCCTTGGAATCACCTCCCCCGCTGCCGCACTCTCCTTTGTCG
TACCACCATTTGTTTTTCAATTTGTCCAACAGGCCTTGTTCATTCAGTTTTAGTACTGCGAGGTTAACCG
CATTTCCTAATGAGGATCCTTTAGGTGTGGCGATGCCGTAGCCTTTGGAATCCAAGTTTCCTCCCACTTT
CATGGTGTCACAAGGCTTCCTCTGCTCGATGTACTCGTTCATTGTGGACTCCAGCAAGTAGGCATACTTT
CCTTTGGATTTCCGGACTCTGGCTACTCCTTCTGCGGTAGTCCTCACAAACACAGAGGGCTCTGCACTCC
TCATATAAGTCCACATTTTATCAAACACTGCGATTTTAGATCTCCTGAAAAACTCTTTAGTGGAGCCAGA
GTCTAATGTTCCATAAGCAATTTCTGTTTGCTTAGACAGATCCTCAGCACTTTCGATGGGAGACACCATC
CTCTCTACAGTCAGGAAGGCAGCTAAGTTAGCCGTGTAGGAGGAGATTATGATCAGGGTAAAGAACCACC
ACACACCTCCAACAATGCGCCCAGAGAGGGATCTTGGCGAAATATCGCATCCCTGCTGCATAAAGGCACC
CAAGGAAAACCAGAGACTATTAAAAATCCCAAATTCATTAGTTGATTCACTACTTTGTGTTTCTCTTCCA
TCTTCAAATTCCTCAGTGTGCCACTCGTAGGGGCTAAATCTGCTGACCAGGAATAAAACTACACTGACCC
CAATGTAGGCAAACACAATGCACATCCAGATCTCATAGGCTAAAGGATCAAGAAAGGAAAACACTCCTGG
TTTGGACTTCTGAGGCTTCTTGATCATGATAGAGATTCCAAGACTCATGAAGGGCTTGGAGAAGTCAATC
ACCTCTTCTCTCACGAGAGTGATAGTTAATGGAGCAATTGCAATGTCAGCTTTCCCGTAGACAAGCTCTC
CAACCATACCATTCCAAATTTTGGTGTCGGCATCCCTGGCCCCATACTTGCCATCCCCAACAATAGTCAG
CTTGTACTTGAACCCACAGTGTTTGGCAATTTCTGCAGCTAAGTCAACACAGTAGCCCTCGTAACGCTCA
TTCCCTTCAAGCATTTCATGATTTTTCTTCATCATAACATATGGAGATTCCAATATTGTGGTGACCACCA
CAGTTTTGTTTTCAAGCCCAGACGTGTCATTTCCTGATGGGAGCTCAGTTAGGGTGACAACCATTTTATC
CACTTCACTCCAGTACCCAATCTTCCGGGGTCCATTTGTTTTGAGCTCCATGATGTTAATTGTGTAGTTT
ATTCGTTTTCCATTCTGGTCAAACTTTATATTTCCAGAGAGGCCTTCAACTTGAACCTGCTTGAGGGCCC
TTTCTATTTCGACCCCTTGTCCCCAGGGCACAGCTGGGTTGGCCAAACAATCCCCTGCATTTCCTCTCCG
GGATATTTCAATCCTCTGCTTCCGAAGGTTACGGAATGCTTCAGTCATCACTTGGACAGCATCATACGTC
AGGGCCGAAGTATACTTAATTGTCGCTGTGTGTGCTCCAGGGTATTCTTTCTCTTCCAGTGTTGACCATC
TTTCTATAAATTTAGACACCAGGGAATCGTCGTAGTCTACAATCTGAAATCCAGAGACATTTGCTCCTCC
AAACTGAATTTTCAGCAGGTCCCCATCAGTGAATCCCAGATTTGCAATGATATAATGGTACCCTTTAACA
TGTTTTCCAATGGTAATAACCTGGTCCACAATGTCATTTACTTTATCCCTTTCACAGTCCAGGATTACAC
GCCGTTCTTTTTTTAACTCCAGATCTTGAAAGAGCGATCTGTAGGTCTCATCTTTCTTGTCATTGTTGAT
GTTCCCCACATTGATAGCAGTCACCTGCCACTTCTTCTCTGCAGCAGAATCCAGAACAGCTTGCAGTGTT
GATAAGCCTCTGTCACTGTCATAGAGGTATGCGAACTTGTCCCATTGGTAGTACTCAATCAAGCTAAGGA
GTGCTCCTTTGAGGTCAGGTCGCATCTGGATGACAAATGGATGTGTGCCATCTGTTGGGAAGCTAGGTGT
GATGAAGGACACATGGAGTGTCCCACAGAATGATGTGATGGTATTTACAGACTTCTTGTCATAAAATCCA
AAAATTGCGTAGACTCCTCTTGAAAACTGGGAGCAGAAAGCATTGGTGACTGCGAAACTGTTGGCTACCT
CCAA
Features (pLannotate 1.2.2; 16 found; start..end, strand, type, name):
    127..838     -  CDS            superecliptic pHluorin (fragment): pH-sensitive mutant of green fluorescent protein (Ng et al., 2002) excited strongly by blue light at neutral pH but minimally fluorescent at acidic pH
    941..1064    -  intron         chimeric intron (fragment): chimera between introns from human β-globin and immunoglobulin heavy chain genes
   1133..1336    -  promoter       CMV promoter: human cytomegalovirus (CMV) immediate early promoter
   1337..1640    -  enhancer       CMV enhancer: human cytomegalovirus immediate early enhancer
   1699..1726    -  repeat_region  AAV2 ITR (fragment): inverted terminal repeat of adeno-associated virus serotype 2 inverted
   1755..1782    -  repeat_region  AAV2 ITR (fragment): inverted terminal repeat of adeno-associated virus serotype 2 inverted
   1855..2443    -  rep_origin     ori: high-copy-number ColE1/pMB1/pBR322/pUC origin of replication
   2614..3474    -  CDS            AmpR: β-lactamase; bla; confers resistance to ampicillin, carbenicillin, and related antibiotics
   3475..3579    -  promoter       AmpR promoter: bla
   3674..3709    +  CDS            rop (fragment): Rop protein, which maintains plasmids at low copy number; rop
   3811..3860    +  misc_feature   bom (fragment): basis of mobility region from pBR322
   3861..4316    -  rep_origin     f1 ori (sequence partly withheld): f1 bacteriophage origin of replication; arrow indicates direction of (+) strand synthesis
   4335..4386    +  misc_feature   bom (fragment): basis of mobility region from pBR322
   4391..4531    -  repeat_region  AAV2 ITR: inverted terminal repeat of adeno-associated virus serotype 2 inverted
   4546..4621    -  polyA_signal   SV40 poly(A) signal (fragment): SV40 polyadenylation signal
   4752..126     -  CDS            Gria2 (across the origin): GRIA2_RAT - Also known as Glur2. Experimental evidence at protein level: Swiss-Prot protein existence level 1. Receptor for glutamate that functions as ligand-gated ion channel in the central nervous system and plays an important role in excitatory synaptic transmission. L-glutamate acts as an excitatory neurotransmitter at many synapses in the central nervous system. Binding of the excitatory neurotransmitter L-glutamate induces a conformation change, leading to the opening of the cation channel, and thereby converts the chemical signal to an electrical impulse. The receptor then desensitizes
