[The description below was written by a language model from this plasmid's Addgene catalogue record and pLannotate feature annotations shown in this document.]
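Description:
pAAV CMV-SEP-GluR2(Q)-pA is an adeno-associated virus transfer plasmid built on a pAAV backbone and designed to express a pH-sensitive fluorescent version of the AMPA receptor subunit GluR2 in mammalian cells. It is propagated in bacteria through a high-copy ColE1/pUC-type origin with ampicillin selection from the β-lactamase gene. The backbone also carries an f1 phage origin and small remnants of pBR322 rop and bom sequences. The record lists a recombination-deficient growth strain, which is commonly chosen to keep the repeat-rich ITRs intact. The annotation finds one full-length AAV2 inverted terminal repeat next to the polyadenylation signal. Only two short ITR fragments are detected at the promoter end. This may reflect incomplete annotation or sequencing through that hairpin-forming region rather than a confirmed truncation.

Between the ITRs, which provide the signals for replication and packaging of the cassette into AAV particles, the CMV immediate-early enhancer and promoter drive transcription through a chimeric β-globin/immunoglobulin intron fragment that typically boosts expression. The coding region places superecliptic pHluorin (SEP) upstream of a sequence matching rat Gria2, and an SV40 poly(A) signal fragment terminates the transcript. The catalogue lists the fusion's species as synthetic. The "(Q)" in the name presumably refers to the unedited glutamine form at the Q/R editing site, though the record does not explain this. SEP fluoresces brightly at neutral pH and is largely quenched in acidic compartments. SEP-tagged receptors are therefore generally used to distinguish surface-exposed from intracellular pools and to follow receptor trafficking, although the stated purpose here is simply CMV-driven expression of the tagged subunit.
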