Addgene plasmid #233052: pAAV CMV-SEP-GluR2(Q)-pA
Purpose: To express a SEP tagged GluR2(Q) from a CMV promoter
Depositing lab: Jonathan Ploski. Depositing organization: University of Texas at Dallas.
Backbone
  Vector backbone: pAAV
  Vector type: AAV
Growth in bacteria
  Bacterial resistance: Ampicillin, 100 μg/mL
  Growth temperature: 37°C
  Growth strain: NEB Stable
  Copy number: High Copy
Gene/Insert
  Gene/Insert name: SEP-GluR2(Q) fusion
  Species: Synthetic
  Cloning method: Unknown
Terms and licenses: Academic/Nonprofit Terms; Industry Terms: Not Available to Industry
How to cite: pAAV CMV-SEP-GluR2(Q)-pA was a gift from Jonathan Ploski (Addgene plasmid # 233052 ; http://n2t.net/addgene:233052 ; RRID:Addgene_233052)
